>Addgene plasmid #72379 | pJK694 | depositor partial sequence | sequence record 134012 | pJK694 sequence 3149 bps
GGGAACAAAAGCTGGAGCTCAGTTTATCATTATCAATACTCGCCATTTCAAAGAATACGTAAATAATTAA
TAGTAGTGATTTTCCTAACTTTATTTAGTCAAAAAATTAGCCTTTTAATTCTGCTGTAACCCGTACATGC
CCAAAATAGGGGGCGGGTTACACAGAATATATAACATTGTAGGTGTCTGGGTGAACAGTTTATTCCTGGC
ATCCACTAAATATAATGGAGCCCGCTTTTTAAGCTGGCATCCAGAAAAAAAAAGAATCCCAGCACCAAAA
TATTGTTTTCTTCACCAACCATCAGTTCATAGGTCCATTCTCTTAGCGCAACTACAGAGAACAGGGGCAC
AAACAGGCAAAAAACGGGCACAACCTCAATGGAGTGATGCAACCTGCCTGGAGTAAATGATGACACAAGG
CAATTGACCCACGCATGTATCTATCTCATTTTCTTACACCTTCTATTACCTTCTGCTCTCTCTGATTTGG
AAAAAGCTGAAAAAAAAGGTTGAAACCAGTTCCCTGAAATTATTCCCCTACTTGACTAATAAGTATATAA
AGACGGTAGGTATTGATTGTAATTCTGTAAATCTATTTCTTAAACTTCTTAAATTCTACTTTTATAGTTA
GTCTTTTTTTTAGTTTTAAAACACCAGAACTTAGTTTCGACGGATTCTAGAACTAGTGGATCCATGGAAT
TGGAAGAATTGGGTATTAGAGAAGAATGTGGTGTCTTTGGTTGTATTGCTTCTGGTGAATGGCCAACCCA
ATTGGACGTCCCACATGTCATCACCTTGGGTTTGGTTGGTTTACAACACAGAGGTCAAGAGTCTGCCGGT
ATTGTTACTTCTGACGGTTCCTCCGTCCCAACTTTCAAGTCTCACAAGGGTATGGGTTTAGTTAACCACG
TCTTCACTGAGGATAATTTGAAGAAATTATACGTTTCCAACTTGGGTATTGGTCACACTCGTTATGCTAC
TACTGGTAAATGCGAATTGGAAAACTGTCAACCATTCGTTGTTGAAACTTTGCACGGTAAGATTGCCGTT
GCTCACAACGGTGAATTGGTCAACGCCGCTAGATTGCGTAAGAAGTTGTTGAGACATGGTATTGGTTTGT
CTACTTCTTCTGACTCTGAAATGATCACCCAATTATTGGCCTACACTCCACCACAAGAACAAGACGACAC
CCCAGACTGGGTCGCCCGTATCAAGAACTTAATGAAGGAAGCCCCAACTGCTTACTCCTTGTTGATTATG
CACCGTGATGTCATCTACGCTGTTAGAGATCCATACGGTAACAGACCATTATGTATCGGTAGATTGATTC
CTGTTTCCGACATTAACGACAAGGAAAAAAAGACCTCTGAAACTGAAGGTTGGGTTGTTTCTTCCGAATC
TTGCTCTTTTTTATCTATTGGTGCCAGATATTATAGAGAAGTTTTGCCTGGTGAAATCGTTGAAATTTCT
AGACACAACGTTCAAACTTTGGACATCATCTCCAGATCTGAAGGTAACCCAGTCGCTTTCTGCATCTTCG
AATACGTTTACTTTGCCAGACCTGACTCCATGTTCGAAGATCAAATGGTTTATACCGTCAGATACAGATG
TGGTCAACAATTGGCTATCGAAGCTCCAGTCGACGCTGACTTGGTTTCTACTGTCCCTGAATCCGCTACC
CCAGCCGCTTTAGCTTACGCTGGTAAGTGTGGTTTGCCATACGTCGAAGTTTTGTGTAAGAACAGATATG
TTGGTAGAACTTTCATTCAACCAAATATGAGATTGCGTCAATTGGGTATCGCTAAAAAGTTCGGTGTTTT
GTCCGACAACTTCAAGGGTAAGAGAATTGTTTTAGTCGACGATTCCATTGTTCGTGGTAACACCATCTCT
CCAATTATTAAGTTGTTGAAGGAATCTGGTGCTAAGGAGGTCCATATTAGAGTTGCTTCTCCACCAATCA
AGTACCCATGTTTCATGGGTATCAACATTCCAACTAAGGAGGAATTAATCGCCAACAAACCAGAGTTCGA
TCACTTAGCTGAATACTTAGGTGCTAACTCCGTTGTTTACTTATCTGTTGAAGGTTTGGTTTCTTCTGTT
CAAGAAGGTATCAAGTTCAAGAAGCAAAAGGAAAAGAAGCACGACATCATGATCCAAGAAAATGGTAACG
GTTTGGAATGTTTCGAAAAGTCCGGTCATTGTACTGCTTGTTTGACTGGTAAGTACCCAGTTGAATTGGA
ATGGTAAAAGCTTATCGATACCGTCGACCTCGAGTCATGTAATTAGTTATGTCACGCTTACATTCACGCC
CTCCCCCCACATCCGCTCTAACCGAAAAGGAAGGAGTTAGACAACCTGAAGTCTAGGTCCCTATTTATTT
TTTTATAGTTATGTTAGTATTAAGAACGTTATTTATATTTCAAATTTTTCTTTTTTTTCTGTACAGACGC
GTGTACGCATGTAACATTATACTGAAAACCTTGCTTGAGAAGGTTTTGGGACGCTCGAAGGCTTTAATTT
GCGGCCGGTACCCAATTCGCCCTATAGTGAGTCGTATTACGCGCGCTCACTGGCCGTCGTTTTACAACGT
CGTGACTGGGAAAACCCTGGCGTTACCCAACTTAATCGCCTTGCAGCACATCCCCCTTTCGCCAGCTGGC
GTAATAGCGAAGAGGCCCGCACCGATCGCCCTTCCCAACAGTTGCGCAGCCTGAATGGCGAATGG
[124 nt withheld, positions 2726-2849]
C
[91 nt withheld, positions 2851-2941]
A
[49 nt withheld, positions 2943-2991]
CCTTTGACGTTGGAGTCCACGTTCTTTAATAGTGGACTCTTGTTCCAAACTGGAAACAACACTCAACCCT
ATCTCGGTCTATTCTTTTGATTTATAAGGGATTTTGCCGATTTCGGCCTATTGGTTAAAAAATGAGCTGA
TTTAACAAAAATTTAACG
