>Addgene plasmid #72379 | pJK694 | addgene partial sequence | sequence record 138127 | T7 5'-TAATACGACTCACTATAGGG-3'
AAGCCTTCGAGCGTCCCAAAACCTTCTCAAGCAAGGTTTTCAGTATAATGTTACATGCGTACACGCGTCT
GTACAGAAAAAAAAGAAAAATTTGAAATATAAATAACGTTCTTAATACTAACATAACTATAAAAAAATAA
ATAGGGACCTAGACTTCAGGTTGTCTAACTCCTTCCTTTTCGGTTAGAGCGGATGTGGGGGGAGGGCGTG
AATGTAAGCGTGACATAACTAATTACATGACTCGAGGTCGACGGTATCGATAAGCTTTTACCATTCCAAT
TCAACTGGGTACTTACCAGTCAAACAAGCAGTACAATGACCGGACTTTTCGAAACATTCCAAACCGTTAC
CATTTTCTTGGATCATGATGTCGTGCTTCTTTTCCTTTTGCTTCTTGAACTTGATACCTTCTTGAACAGA
AGAAACCAAACCTTCAACAGATAAGTAAACAACGGAGTTAGCACCTAAGTATTCAGCTAAGTGATCGAAC
TCTGGTTTGTTGGCGATTAATTCCTCCTTAGTTGGAATGTTGATACCCATGAAACATGGGTACTTGATTG
GTGGAGAAGCAACTCTAATATGGACCTCCTTAGCACCAGATTCCTTCAACAACTTAATAATTGGAGAGAT
GGTGTTACCACGAACAATGGAATCGTCGACTAAAACAATTCTCTTACCCTTGAAGTTGTCGGACAAAACA
CCGAACTTTTTAGCGATACCCAATTGACGCAATCTCATATTTGGTTGAATGAAAGTTCTACCAACATATC
TGTTCTTACACAAAACTTCGACGTATGGCAAACCACACTTACCAGCGTAAGCTAAAGCGGCTGGGGTAGC
GGATTCAGGGACAGTAGAAACCAAGTCAGCGTCGACTGGAGCTTCGATAGCCAATTGTTGACCACATCTG
TATCTGACGGTATAAACCATTTGATCTTCGAACATGGAGTCAGGTCTGGCAAAGTAAACGTATTCGAAGA
TGCAGAAAGCGACTGGGTTACCTTCAGATCTGGAGATGATGTCCAAAGTTTGAACGTTGTGTCTAGAAA
