>Addgene plasmid #72379 | pJK694 | addgene partial sequence | sequence record 138128 | GPDpro-F 5'-CGGTAGGTATTGATTGTAATTCTG-3'
TTCTACTTTTATAGTTAGTCTTTTTTTTAGTTTTAAAACACCAGAACTTAGTTTCGACGGATTCTAGAAC
TAGTGGATCCATGGAATTGGAAGAATTGGGTATTAGAGAAGAATGTGGTGTCTTTGGTTGTATTGCTTCT
GGTGAATGGCCAACCCAATTGGACGTCCCACATGTCATCACCTTGGGTTTGGTTGGTTTACAACACAGAG
GTCAAGAGTCTGCCGGTATTGTTACTTCTGACGGTTCCTCCGTCCCAACTTTCAAGTCTCACAAGGGTAT
GGGTTTAGTTAACCACGTCTTCACTGAGGATAATTTGAAGAAATTATACGTTTCCAACTTGGGTATTGGT
CACACTCGTTATGCTACTACTGGTAAATGCGAATTGGAAAACTGTCAACCATTCGTTGTTGAAACTTTGC
ACGGTAAGATTGCCGTTGCTCACAACGGTGAATTGGTCAACGCCGCTAGATTGCGTAAGAAGTTGTTGAG
ACATGGTATTGGTTTGTCTACTTCTTCTGACTCTGAAATGATCACCCAATTATTGGCCTACACTCCACCA
CAAGAACAAGACGACACCCCAGACTGGGTCGCCCGTATCAAGAACTTAATGAAGGAAGCCCCAACTGCTT
ACTCCTTGTTGATTATGCACCGTGATGTCATCTACGCTGTTAGAGATCCATACGGTAACAGACCATTATG
TATCGGTAGATTGATTCCTGTTTCCGACATTAACGACAAGGAAAAAAAGACCTCTGAAACTGAAGGTTGG
GTTGTTTCTTCCGAATCTTGCTCTTTTTTATCTATTGGTGCCAGATATTATAGAGAAGTTTTGCCTGGTG
AAATCGTTGAAATTTCTAGACACAACGTTCAAACTTTGGACATCATCTCCAGATCTGAAGGTAACCCAGT
CGCTTTCTGCATCTTCGAATACGTTTACTTTGCCAGACCTGACTCCATGTTCGAAGATCAAATGGTTTAT
ACCGTCAGATACAGATG
