[The description below was written by a language model from this plasmid's Addgene catalogue record.]
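Description:
pJK694 is a yeast expression plasmid built on the p425_GPD backbone, carrying a synthetic gene for human phosphoribosyl pyrophosphate amidotransferase (PRAT, the product of the PPAT gene, also known as ATASE or GPAT). The backbone is recorded as about 7.8 kb and the complete plasmid as about 9.3 kb. It functions as a shuttle vector: it is propagated in E. coli under ampicillin selection, and in yeast it is maintained through the LEU2 auxotrophic marker, which allows selection in leucine-deficient medium in leu2 host strains. The p425 series of vectors is generally known as 2μ-based, high-copy episomal plasmids, although the record itself lists no origins of replication and gives the copy number as unknown.

The roughly 1.55 kb PRAT coding sequence was inserted by restriction cloning between BamHI and HindIII sites, both of which remain intact, placing it downstream of the GPD promoter. This promoter, from the yeast glyceraldehyde-3-phosphate dehydrogenase gene, is a strong constitutive element, so the human enzyme should be expressed continuously without induction. No epitope or purification tags, fusion partners or reporters are listed, and the terminator is not stated. A T7 promoter primer is given for sequencing from the 3′ side of the insert, indicating that such a site flanks the cloning region.

PRAT catalyses the first committed step of de novo purine biosynthesis, converting PRPP and glutamine to phosphoribosylamine. The stated purpose is simply production of the human enzyme in yeast; the record does not specify whether this is for complementation of purine auxotrophs, biochemical characterisation or another application.
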