Addgene plasmid #72379: pJK694
Purpose: Produces human phosphoribosyl pyrophosphate amidotransferase (PRAT), synthetic gene
Depositing lab: T. J. Kappock. Depositing organization: Purdue University.
Backbone
  Vector backbone: p425_GPD
  Backbone size w/o insert (bp): 7760
  Total vector size (bp): 9314
  Vector type: Yeast Expression
  Selectable markers: LEU2
Growth in bacteria
  Bacterial resistance: Ampicillin, 100 μg/mL
  Growth temperature: 37°C
  Growth strain: DH5alpha
  Copy number: Unknown
Gene/Insert
  Gene/Insert name: phosphoribosyl pyrophosphate amidotransferase
  Species: H. sapiens (human)
  Insert size (bp): 1554
  GenBank ID: AAC27345.1
  Entrez Gene: PPAT (a.k.a. ATASE, GPAT, PRAT)
  Promoter: GPD
  Cloning method: Restriction Enzyme; 5′ cloning site BamHI (not destroyed); 3′ cloning site HindIII (not destroyed)
  Sequencing primers: 5′ n/a; 3′ T7 promoter
Terms and licenses: Academic/Nonprofit Terms; Industry Terms: Not Available to Industry
How to cite: pJK694 was a gift from T. J. Kappock (Addgene plasmid # 72379 ; http://n2t.net/addgene:72379 ; RRID:Addgene_72379)
